Addgene plasmid #12797: DCT.VV.Orf109
Purpose: This plasmid was designed for screening purposes and may contain discrepancies relative to the current canonical GenBank version of the gene.
Depositing lab: Jack Bennink & Jon Yewdell. Depositing organization: National Institute of Allergy and Infectious Diseases (NIAID). Publication: Identification of poxvirus CD8+ T cell determinants to enable rational design and characterization of smallpox vaccines. Tscharke DC, Karupiah G, Zhou J, Palmore T, Irvine KR, Haeryfar SM, Williams S, Sidney J, Sette A, Bennink JR, Yewdell JW. J Exp Med. 2005 January 3; 201(1): 95–104. 10.1084/jem.20041912 PubMed 15623576.
Backbone
  Vector backbone: pcDNA 3.1D V5-His-TOPO
  Backbone manufacturer: Invitrogen
  Backbone size w/o insert (bp): 5514
  Vector type: Mammalian Expression
  Selectable markers: Neomycin (select with G418)
Growth in bacteria
  Bacterial resistance: Ampicillin, 100 μg/mL
  Growth temperature: 37°C
  Growth strain: DH5alpha
  Copy number: High Copy
Gene/Insert
  Gene/Insert name: VV.Orf109
  Species: Vaccinia Virus
  Insert size (bp): 348
  Cloning method: Restriction Enzyme; 5′ cloning site BamHI (not destroyed); 3′ cloning site BamHI (not destroyed)
  Sequencing primers: 5′ Universal T7
Terms and licenses: Academic/Nonprofit Terms; Industry Terms: Not Available to Industry
Depositor comments: Please see the Vaccinia kit page ( https://www.addgene.org/vvorf/ ) for more information. The kit page contains the supplemental VVOrfData spreadsheet, which includes important information about this plasmid. The plasmid and insert names provided here relate only to this library. The name of the ORF (if present) in VACV strain Copenhagen and the name of the ORF (if annotated) in VACV strain WR sequence can be found in VVOrfData spreadsheet. Please note that the amino acid sequence given for each ORF in the spreadsheet may contain some errors. Additionally, changes from the expected sequence may be present in these plasmids. Please see Addgene's quality control sequence and sequencing notes in the VVOrfData spreadsheet before ordering this plasmid.
How to cite: DCT.VV.Orf109 was a gift from Jack Bennink & Jon Yewdell (Addgene plasmid # 12797 ; http://n2t.net/addgene:12797 ; RRID:Addgene_12797)
