[The description below was written by a language model from this plasmid's Addgene catalogue record.]
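Description:
DCT.VV.Orf109 is a mammalian expression plasmid carrying a single vaccinia virus open reading frame, designated Orf109 within its own library, in the commercial pcDNA 3.1D V5-His-TOPO backbone (about 5.5 kb without insert). The insert is small, 348 bp, and is flanked by BamHI sites that remain intact on both sides, so the fragment can be excised again. The plasmid is maintained at high copy in E. coli under ampicillin selection, and it carries a neomycin resistance marker that allows G418 selection in mammalian cells. No feature table accompanies the record and the promoter is not explicitly stated. Vectors of this pcDNA3.1 family generally drive expression from the CMV immediate-early promoter, with a T7 promoter upstream of the cloning site, which fits the listed T7 sequencing primer. The backbone name also implies C-terminal V5 and polyhistidine tags, but the record does not say whether the ORF is in frame with them.

The construct belongs to a library of vaccinia ORF expression plasmids built for screening. The associated work concerns identification of poxvirus CD8+ T cell determinants to support the design and characterisation of smallpox vaccines, so the likely use is expressing individual viral proteins in transfected cells to test for recognition by virus-specific T cells. The "Orf109" name applies only within this collection, and correspondence to ORF names in the Copenhagen and WR strains is given in a supplementary spreadsheet. The depositors caution that the clone may differ from the canonical gene sequence, so the sequence should be verified before use in applications that require an exact coding sequence.
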