>Addgene plasmid #12797 | DCT.VV.Orf109 | addgene partial sequence | sequence record 19192 | 12797 with T7
GATCCAGTACCCTTCACCGAATTCCAGCTGACCACCATGATACCAGTAGTTTACTGTATACACTCAAATG
CCGAATATGGTTATAACAATATTACTAACATAAAGATAATACGTAAACTACTTAATCTTAGTAGACGTGC
GTCACATAATCTATTTAGAGATCGAGTCATGCACGATTATATAAGTAATACATATATTGATCTTGAGTGT
TTAGATATTATTAGATCGTTGGATGGATTCGATATCAATGGTTACTTTGAAGGACGTACACCACTTCATT
GCGCTATACAACATAACTTCACTCAGATTGCTAAGTACTTATTAGATCGAGGAGCTGATATAGTCGTACC
CAACACATTGATTATACATCAGTACAGACAGTAAGCAATTCCCGGGGATCCGCATTGATTATACATCAGT
ACATACAGTAAGCAATTCCCGGGGATCCGAATAAAGGGTCAAGACAATTCTGCAGATATCCAGCACAGTG
GCGGCCGCTCGAGTCTAGAGGGCCCGCGGTTCGAAGGTAAGCCTATCCCTAACCCTCTCCTCGGTCTCGA
TTCTACGCGTACCGGTCATCATCACCATCACCATTGAGTTTAAACCCGCTGATCAGCCTCGACTGTGCCT
TCTAGTTGCCAGCCATCTGTTGTTTGCCCCTCCCCCGTGCCTTCCTTGACCCTGGAAGGTGCCACTCCCA
CTGTCCTTTCCTAATAAAATGAGGAAATTGCATCGCATTGTCTGAGTAG
